>Addgene plasmid #202832 | pGL3-luciferase-reporter-JAM2-SVA | addgene full sequence | sequence record 399744 | Addgene NGS Result
GGCTCCGCCCCCCTGACGAGCATCACAAAAATCGACGCTCAAGTCAGAGGTGGCGAAACCCGACAGGACT
ATAAAGATACCAGGCGTTTCCCCCTGGAAGCTCCCTCGTGCGCTCTCCTGTTCCGACCCTGCCGCTTACC
GGATACCTGTCCGCCTTTCTCCCTTCGGGAAGCGTGGCGCTTTCTCATAGCTCACGCTGTAGGTATCTCA
GTTCGGTGTAGGTCGTTCGCTCCAAGCTGGGCTGTGTGCACGAACCCCCCGTTCAGCCCGACCGCTGCGC
CTTATCCGGTAACTATCGTCTTGAGTCCAACCCGGTAAGACACGACTTATCGCCACTGGCAGCAGCCACT
GGTAACAGGATTAGCAGAGCGAGGTATGTAGGCGGTGCTACAGAGTTCTTGAAGTGGTGGCCTAACTACG
GCTACACTAGAAGAACAGTATTTGGTATCTGCGCTCTGCTGAAGCCAGTTACCTTCGGAAAAAGAGTTGG
TAGCTCTTGATCCGGCAAACAAACCACCGCTGGTAGCGGTGGTTTTTTTGTTTGCAAGCAGCAGATTACG
CGCAGAAAAAAAGGATCTCAAGAAGATCCTTTGATCTTTTCTACGGGGTCTGACGCTCAGTGGAACGAAA
ACTCACGTTAAGGGATTTTGGTCATGAGATTATCAAAAAGGATCTTCACCTAGATCCTTTTAAATTAAAA
ATGAAGTTTTAAATCAATCTAAAGTATATATGAGTAAACTTGGTCTGACAGTTACCAATGCTTAATCAGT
GAGGCACCTATCTCAGCGATCTGTCTATTTCGTTCATCCATAGTTGCCTGACTCCCCGTCGTGTAGATAA
CTACGATACGGGAGGGCTTACCATCTGGCCCCAGTGCTGCAATGATACCGCGAGACCCACGCTCACCGGC
TCCAGATTTATCAGCAATAAACCAGCCAGCCGGAAGGGCCGAGCGCAGAAGTGGTCCTGCAACTTTATCC
GCCTCCATCCAGTCTATTAATTGTTGCCGGGAAGCTAGAGTAAGTAGTTCGCCAGTTAATAGTTTGCGCA
ACGTTGTTGCCATTGCTACAGGCATCGTGGTGTCACGCTCGTCGTTTGGTATGGCTTCATTCAGCTCCGG
TTCCCAACGATCAAGGCGAGTTACATGATCCCCCATGTTGTGCAAAAAAGCGGTTAGCTCCTTCGGTCCT
CCGATCGTTGTCAGAAGTAAGTTGGCCGCAGTGTTATCACTCATGGTTATGGCAGCACTGCATAATTCTC
TTACTGTCATGCCATCCGTAAGATGCTTTTCTGTGACTGGTGAGTACTCAACCAAGTCATTCTGAGAATA
GTGTATGCGGCGACCGAGTTGCTCTTGCCCGGCGTCAATACGGGATAATACCGCGCCACATAGCAGAACT
TTAAAAGTGCTCATCATTGGAAAACGTTCTTCGGGGCGAAAACTCTCAAGGATCTTACCGCTGTTGAGAT
CCAGTTCGATGTAACCCACTCGTGCACCCAACTGATCTTCAGCATCTTTTACTTTCACCAGCGTTTCTGG
GTGAGCAAAAACAGGAAGGCAAAATGCCGCAAAAAAGGGAATAAGGGCGACACGGAAATGTTGAATACTC
ATACTCTTCCTTTTTCAATATTATTGAAGCATTTATCAGGGTTATTGTCTCATGAGCGGATACATATTTG
AATGTATTTAGAAAAATAAACAAATAGGGGTTCCGCGCACATTTCCCCGAAAAGTGCCACCTG
[124 nt withheld, positions 1744-1867]
C
[91 nt withheld, positions 1869-1959]
A
[49 nt withheld, positions 1961-2009]
CCTTTGACGTTGGAGTCCACGTTCTTT
[37 nt withheld, positions 2037-2073]
ACCCTATCTCGGTCTATTCTTTTGATTTATAAGGGATTTTGCCGATTTCGGCCTATTGGTTAAAAAATGA
GCTGATTTAACAAAAATTTAACGCGAATTTTAACAAAATATTAACGCTTACAATTTGCCATTCGCCATTC
AGGCTGCGCAACTGTTGGGAAGGGCGATCGGTGCGGGCCTCTTCGCTATTACGCCAGCCCAAGCTACCAT
GATAAGTAAGTAATATTAAGGTACGGGAGGTACTTGGAGCGGCCGCAATAAAATATCTTTATTTTCATTA
CATCTGTGTGTTGGTTTTTTGTGTGAATCGATAGTACTAACATACGCTCTCCATCAAAACAAAACGAAAC
AAAACAAACTAGCAAAATAGGCTGTCCCCAGTGCAAGTGCAGGTGCCAGAACATTTCTCTATCGATAGGT
ACCCAGCCTTGTCAACACCTTTATTTCAGCCTTGTGATACTTTGGGCAGATACCCAGTCTTCTTGTTGGA
CTTCCGCTCTACAGAACTATTTAGTTGTTATGTAACACTAGAAAATGAATAAACTGGCCGGATCTGCTGC
AAGGTTTTCTGATTTAAATTTCTCCTATACTAGTGCATCACTAGTATTTCAGAAGGAGCATGAACAACAT
GAAAAAGGAAGGGGGCTCCCTCTCCCTCTCCCCCTCCTCCTCCCTCTCCCTCCCTCTCTGTCTCCGTCTC
CCCACGGTCTCCCTCTGATGCCGAGCGGAAGCTGGACTGTACTGCTGCCATCTCGGCTCACTGCAACCTC
CCTGCCTGATTCTCCTGCCTCAGCCTGCCGAGCGCCTGGGATTGCAGGCGCGCGCCGCCACGCCTGACTG
GTTTTCGTATTTTTTTGGTGGAGACGGGGTTTCGCTATGTTGGCCAGGCTGGTCTCCAGCTCCTAACCGC
GAGTGATCTGCCAGCCTCGGCCTCCCGAGGTGCCGGGATTGCAGACGGAGTCTCGTTCACTCAGTGCTCA
GTGTTGCCCAGGCTGGAGTGCAGTGGCGTGATCTCGGCTCGCTACAACCTCCACCTCCCAGCCGCCTGCC
TTGGCCTCCCAAAGTGCCGAGATTGCAGCCTCTGCCTGGCCGCCACCCCGTCTGGGAAGTGAGGAGCGTC
TCTGCCTGGCCACCCATCGTCTGGGATGTGAGGAGCCCCTCTGCCTGGCTGCCCAGTCTGGGAAGTGAGG
AGCGCCTCTTCCCGGCCGCCCATCTTCTGAGATGTGGGAAGCGCCTCTGCCCCGCCGCCCGGTCTGGGAT
GTGAGGAGCGCCTCTGCCCGGCCGCGACCCCGTCTGGGAGGTGAGGAGCGTCTCTGCCCGGCCACCCCGT
CTGAGAAGTGAGGAGCCCCTCCGCCTGGCAGCCGCCCCATCTGGAAAGTGAGGAGCCCCTCCGCCCGGCA
GCCGCCCCGCCCCGTCTGGGAAGTGAGGAGCATCTCCGCCCTGCCGCCGCCCCATCCCGGAGGGAGGTGG
GGGGGCGCCTCTGCCCGGCCGCCGCCCCGTCCGGGAGGTGGGGGGCCCCTCTGCCCGGCCGCCCTGTCTG
GGAAGTGAGGAGCCCCTCTGCCCCGCGGCCGCCCCGTCTGGGAGGTGTACCCAACAGCTCATTGAGAACG
GGCCATGATGACGATGGCGGTTTTGTCGAATAGAAAAGGGGGAAATGTGGGGAAAAGATAGAGAAATCAG
ATTGTTGCTGTGTCTGTGTAGAAAGTAGACATAGGAGACTCCATTTTGTTCTGTACTAAGAAAAATTCTT
CTGCCTTGGGATGCTGTTAATCTATAACATTACCCCCAACCCCGTGCTCTCTGAAACGTGTGCTGTGTCC
ACTCAGGGTTAAATGGATTAAGGGCGGTGCAAGATGTGCTTTGTTAAACAGATGCTTGAAGGCAGCATGC
TCCTTAAGAGTCATCACCACTCCCTAATCTCAAGTACCCAGGGACACAAACACTGCGGAAGGCCGCAGGG
TCCTCTGCCTAGGAAAACCAAAGACCCTTGTTCACTTGTTTATCTGCTGACCTTCCCTCCACTATTGTCC
TATGACCCTGCCAAATCCCCCTCTGCGAGAAACACCCAAGAATGATCAATAAATACTAAAAAAAAAAAAA
AGAAAGAAAAAGGAAGGGGAGCTGTTTTAGTCTTGTAACTTGGTAGATTATACACCACCAATGAAAGAGA
AGAGATCGTGTTCCTCCACAAAGCTAGCCCGGGCTCGAGATCTGCGATCTGCATCTCAATTAGTCAGCAA
CCATAGTCCCGCCCCTAACTCCGCCCATCCCGCCCCTAACTCCGCCCAGTTCCGCCCATTCTCCGCCCCA
TCGCTGACTAATTTTTTTTATTTATGCAGAGGCCGAGGCCGCCTCGGCCTCTGAGCTATTCCAGAAGTAG
TGAGGAGGCTTTTTTGGAGGCCTAGGCTTTTGCAAAAAGCTTGGCATTCCGGTACTGTTGGTAAAGCCAC
CATGGAAGACGCCAAAAACATAAAGAAAGGCCCGGCGCCATTCTATCCGCTGGAAGATGGAACCGCTGGA
GAGCAACTGCATAAGGCTATGAAGAGATACGCCCTGGTTCCTGGAACAATTGCTTTTACAGATGCACATA
TCGAGGTGGACATCACTTACGCTGAGTACTTCGAAATGTCCGTTCGGTTGGCAGAAGCTATGAAACGATA
TGGGCTGAATACAAATCACAGAATCGTCGTATGCAGTGAAAACTCTCTTCAATTCTTTATGCCGGTGTTG
GGCGCGTTATTTATCGGAGTTGCAGTTGCGCCCGCGAACGACATTTATAATGAACGTGAATTGCTCAACA
GTATGGGCATTTCGCAGCCTACCGTGGTGTTCGTTTCCAAAAAGGGGTTGCAAAAAATTTTGAACGTGCA
AAAAAAGCTCCCAATCATCCAAAAAATTATTATCATGGATTCTAAAACGGATTACCAGGGATTTCAGTCG
ATGTACACGTTCGTCACATCTCATCTACCTCCCGGTTTTAATGAATACGATTTTGTGCCAGAGTCCTTCG
ATAGGGACAAGACAATTGCACTGATCATGAACTCCTCTGGATCTACTGGTCTGCCTAAAGGTGTCGCTCT
GCCTCATAGAACTGCCTGCGTGAGATTCTCGCATGCCAGAGATCCTATTTTTGGCAATCAAATCATTCCG
GATACTGCGATTTTAAGTGTTGTTCCATTCCATCACGGTTTTGGAATGTTTACTACACTCGGATATTTGA
TATGTGGATTTCGAGTCGTCTTAATGTATAGATTTGAAGAAGAGCTGTTTCTGAGGAGCCTTCAGGATTA
CAAGATTCAAAGTGCGCTGCTGGTGCCAACCCTATTCTCCTTCTTCGCCAAAAGCACTCTGATTGACAAA
TACGATTTATCTAATTTACACGAAATTGCTTCTGGTGGCGCTCCCCTCTCTAAGGAAGTCGGGGAAGCGG
TTGCCAAGAGGTTCCATCTGCCAGGTATCAGGCAAGGATATGGGCTCACTGAGACTACATCAGCTATTCT
GATTACACCCGAGGGGGATGATAAACCGGGCGCGGTCGGTAAAGTTGTTCCATTTTTTGAAGCGAAGGTT
GTGGATCTGGATACCGGGAAAACGCTGGGCGTTAATCAAAGAGGCGAACTGTGTGTGAGAGGTCCTATGA
TTATGTCCGGTTATGTAAACAATCCGGAAGCGACCAACGCCTTGATTGACAAGGATGGATGGCTACATTC
TGGAGACATAGCTTACTGGGACGAAGACGAACACTTCTTCATCGTTGACCGCCTGAAGTCTCTGATTAAG
TACAAAGGCTATCAGGTGGCTCCCGCTGAATTGGAATCCATCTTGCTCCAACACCCCAACATCTTCGACG
CAGGTGTCGCAGGTCTTCCCGACGATGACGCCGGTGAACTTCCCGCCGCCGTTGTTGTTTTGGAGCACGG
AAAGACGATGACGGAAAAAGAGATCGTGGATTACGTCGCCAGTCAAGTAACAACCGCGAAAAAGTTGCGC
GGAGGAGTTGTGTTTGTGGACGAAGTACCGAAAGGTCTTACCGGAAAACTCGACGCAAGAAAAATCAGAG
AGATCCTCATAAAGGCCAAGAAGGGCGGAAAGATCGCCGTGTAATTCTAGAGTCGGGGCGGCCGGCCGCT
TCGAGCAGACATGATAAGATACATTGATGAGTTTGGACAAACCACAACTAGAATGCAGTGAAAAAAATGC
TTTATTTGTGAAATTTGTGATGCTATTGCTTTATTTGTAACCATTATAAGCTGCAATAAACAAGTTAACA
ACAACAATTGCATTCATTTTATGTTTCAGGTTCAGGGGGAGGTGTGGGAGGTTTTTTAAAGCAAGTAAAA
CCTCTACAAATGTGGTAAAATCGATAAGGATCCGTCGACCGATGCCCTTGAGAGCCTTCAACCCAGTCAG
CTCCTTCCGGTGGGCGCGGGGCATGACTATCGTCGCCGCACTTATGACTGTCTTCTTTATCATGCAACTC
GTAGGACAGGTGCCGGCAGCGCTCTTCCGCTTCCTCGCTCACTGACTCGCTGCGCTCGGTCGTTCGGCTG
CGGCGAGCGGTATCAGCTCACTCAAAGGCGGTAATACGGTTATCCACAGAATCAGGGGATAACGCAGGAA
AGAACATGTGAGCAAAAGGCCAGCAAAAGGCCAGGAACCGTAAAAAGGCCGCGTTGCTGGCGTTTTTCCA
TA
Features (pLannotate 1.2.2; 16 found; start..end, strand, type, name):
    752..1612    -  CDS            AmpR: β-lactamase; bla; confers resistance to ampicillin, carbenicillin, and related antibiotics
   1613..1717    -  promoter       AmpR promoter: bla
   1744..2172    +  rep_origin     f1 ori (sequence partly withheld): f1 bacteriophage origin of replication; arrow indicates direction of (+) strand synthesis
   2204..2271    -  CDS            lacZα (fragment): LacZα fragment of β-galactosidase; lacZ fragment
   2330..2378    +  polyA_signal   poly(A) signal: synthetic polyadenylation signal
   2392..2483    +  misc_feature   pause site: RNA polymerase II transcriptional pause signal from the human α2 globin gene
   2853..3038    +  CDS            GVQW1 (fragment): GVQW1_HUMAN - Also known as TIGD1L2. Experimental evidence at transcript level: Swiss-Prot protein existence level 2. From Homo sapiens (Human).
   3053..3112    +  CDS            C16orf89 (fragment): CP089_HUMAN - Experimental evidence at protein level: Swiss-Prot protein existence level 1. From Homo sapiens (Human).
   3627..3806    +  CDS            ERVK-24 (fragment): NP24_HUMAN - Experimental evidence at protein level: Swiss-Prot protein existence level 1. May possess a function in tumorigenesis. From Homo sapiens (Human).
   4293..4489    +  promoter       SV40 promoter: SV40 early promoter
   4525..6177    +  CDS            luciferase: firefly luciferase; luc+; enhanced luc+ version of the luciferase gene
   6218..6339    -  polyA_signal   SV40 poly(A) signal: SV40 polyadenylation signal
   6362..6430    -  CDS            large T antigen (fragment): large T antigen from SV40 (simian virus 40)
   6446..6578    +  CDS            TcR (fragment): tetracycline efflux protein; tet; confers resistance to tetracycline
   6577..6710    -  rep_origin     RSF ori (fragment): Plasmids containing the RSF 1030 origin of replication can be propagated in E. coli cells that contain additional plasmids with compatible origins.
   6758..581     -  rep_origin     ori (across the origin): high-copy-number ColE1/pMB1/pBR322/pUC origin of replication
