[The description below was written by a language model from this plasmid's Addgene catalogue record and pLannotate feature annotations shown in this document.]
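Description:
pGL3-luciferase-reporter-JAM2-SVA is a mammalian firefly luciferase reporter built on the Promega pGL3 backbone, carrying a human SVA retrotransposon taken from an intron of JAM2. The roughly 1.77 kb SVA element was inserted between the KpnI and NheI sites, both of which were retained, placing it immediately upstream of the SV40 early promoter that drives the enhanced luc+ luciferase coding sequence. An SV40 polyadenylation signal lies downstream of the reporter. Upstream of the insert lie a synthetic poly(A) signal and an RNA polymerase II transcriptional pause site from the human α2 globin gene, standard pGL3 elements that limit read-through transcription from the backbone into the reporter cassette. In bacteria the plasmid is maintained by a high-copy ColE1/pUC-type origin and selected with ampicillin through the β-lactamase gene; an f1 origin is also present.

The automated annotation places several short "CDS fragment" hits (GVQW1, C16orf89, ERVK-24) in the region between the pause site and the SV40 promoter. These fall inside the cloned SVA and most likely reflect similarity between repeat-derived portions of the element and database proteins, not intended coding payloads. The small lacZα, large T antigen, TcR and RSF ori fragments in the backbone likewise look like incidental matches. The catalogue fields for backbone size and total size appear to be swapped, since the sequenced record is 6,765 nt, close to the value listed as the backbone without insert.

The construct is intended for transfection into mammalian cells to test how an SVA insertion placed next to a promoter affects luciferase expression.
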