Addgene plasmid #202832: pGL3-luciferase-reporter-JAM2-SVA
Purpose: pGL3 luciferase reporter with JAM2 SVA cloned upstream of SV40 promoter to test effects of SVA insertion on luciferase expression
Depositing lab: Matthew Anderson. Depositing organization: Beth Israel Deaconess Medical Center. Publication: Hominoid SVA-lncRNA AK057321 targets human-specific SVA retrotransposons in SCN8A and CDK5RAP2 to initiate neuronal maturation. Nadler MJS, Chang W, Ozkaynak E, Huo Y, Nong Y, Boillot M, Johnson M, Moreno A, Matthew P Anderson. Commun Biol. 2023 Mar 30;6(1):347. doi: 10.1038/s42003-023-04683-8. PubMed 36997626.
Backbone
  Vector backbone: pGL3
  Backbone manufacturer: Promega
  Backbone size w/o insert (bp): 6766
  Total vector size (bp): 4996
  Vector type: Mammalian Expression, Luciferase
Growth in bacteria
  Bacterial resistance: Ampicillin, 100 μg/mL
  Growth temperature: 37°C
  Growth strain: DH5alpha
  Copy number: Unknown
Gene/Insert
  Gene/Insert name: JAM2 intronic SVA
  Species: H. sapiens (human)
  Insert size (bp): 1770
  Promoter: SV40
  Cloning method: Restriction Enzyme; 5′ cloning site KpnI (not destroyed); 3′ cloning site NheI (not destroyed)
  Sequencing primers: 5′ whole plasmid sequencing; 3′ whole plasmid sequencing
Terms and licenses: Academic/Nonprofit Terms; Industry Terms: Not Available to Industry
How to cite: pGL3-luciferase-reporter-JAM2-SVA was a gift from Matthew Anderson (Addgene plasmid # 202832 ; http://n2t.net/addgene:202832 ; RRID:Addgene_202832)
